Addgene plasmid #216928: pST39-Mega'-deltaGT
Purpose: Mega' with knockout of GvpG and GvpT
Depositing lab: George Lu. Depositing organization: Rice University. Publication: Elucidating the assembly of gas vesicles by systematic protein-protein interaction analysis. Iburg M, Anderson AP, Wong VT, Anton ED, He A, Lu GJ. EMBO J. 2024 Oct;43(19):4156-4172. doi: 10.1038/s44318-024-00178-2. Epub 2024 Sep 3. PubMed 39227754.
Backbone
  Vector backbone: pST39
  Vector type: Bacterial Expression
Growth in bacteria
  Bacterial resistance: Ampicillin, 100 μg/mL
  Growth temperature: 30°C
  Growth strain: DH5alpha
  Copy number: Low Copy
Gene/Insert
  Gene/Insert name: Mega' with knockout of GvpG and GvpT
  Species: Synthetic; Priestia megaterium
  Cloning method: Gibson Cloning
Terms and licenses: Academic/Nonprofit Terms; Industry Terms: Not Available to Industry
Depositor comments: Please visit https://www.biorxiv.org/content/10.1101/2023.07.23.550228v1 for bioRxiv preprint.
How to cite: pST39-Mega'-deltaGT was a gift from George Lu (Addgene plasmid # 216928 ; http://n2t.net/addgene:216928 ; RRID:Addgene_216928)
