[The description below was written by a language model from this plasmid's Addgene catalogue record and pLannotate feature annotations shown in this document.]
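Description:
pST39-Mega'-deltaGT is a 7.75 kb bacterial expression plasmid built on the pST39 backbone, a T7-driven vector for polycistronic expression in E. coli. It carries a variant of the Priestia (Bacillus) megaterium gas vesicle gene cluster, called Mega' by the depositors, in which GvpG and GvpT have been knocked out. The plasmid replicates from a ColE1/pMB1-type origin and retains the pBR322-derived rop gene and bom region. This fits the low copy number given in the catalogue entry, even though the automated annotation labels the origin as high-copy. Selection is with ampicillin, through the TEM beta-lactamase gene (bla) under its own promoter. The short "RSF ori" and mbeC hits are fragments that most likely reflect backbone sequence similarity rather than functional elements.

The payload sits between a T7 promoter and a T7 terminator, spanning roughly 5 kb, so expression needs a host that supplies T7 RNA polymerase. Within this region the annotation recognises gvpB, the GvpA-type major shell protein, along with gvpS and gvpJ. Much of the cluster is unannotated, so the record does not list the other gvp genes that remain or show how the two knockouts were made. The small OsADH 5'-UTR, ydeC and SET1 fragment hits are probably incidental matches.

The construct was assembled by Gibson cloning and comes from a study that used systematic protein-protein interaction analysis to examine gas vesicle assembly. In that setting it would serve to test how losing GvpG and GvpT together affects heterologous gas vesicle formation, compared with the intact Mega' cluster.
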