Features (pLannotate 1.2.2; 17 found; start..end, strand, type, name):
     48..181     +  rep_origin     RSF ori (fragment): Plasmids containing the RSF 1030 origin of replication can be propagated in E. coli cells that contain additional plasmids with compatible origins.
    186..325     -  misc_feature   bom: basis of mobility region from pBR322
    427..618     -  CDS            rop: Rop protein, which maintains plasmids at low copy number; rop
    658..768     +  CDS            mbeC (fragment): MBEC_ECOLX - Experimental evidence at protein level: Swiss-Prot protein existence level 1. Required for efficient mobilization of ColE1 plasmid and is thus essential to promote the specific transfer of the plasmid during conjugation. Probably functions by inducing DNA bending, helping the MbeA relaxase to melt the DNA around the nic site and cleave the phosphodiester bond. Binds specifically double-stranded DNA (dsDNA) containing the ColE1 oriT but does not recognize the inverted repeat (IR). From Escherichia coli.
    855..873     +  promoter       T7 promoter: promoter for bacteriophage T7 RNA polymerase
   1121..1384    +  CDS            gvpB: GVPB_BACME - Protein inferred from homology: Swiss-Prot protein existence level 3. Gas vesicles are small, hollow, gas filled protein structures that are found in several microbial planktonic microorganisms. They allow the positioning of the organism at the favorable depth for growth. GvpA type proteins form the essential core of the structure. From Bacillus megaterium.
   3655..3671    +  5'UTR          OsADH 5'-UTR (fragment): translational enhancer from the 5'-UTR of the Oryza sativa alcohol dehydrogenase gene (Sugio et al., 2008)
   4312..4596    +  CDS            gvpS: GVPS_BACME - Protein inferred from homology: Swiss-Prot protein existence level 3. Gas vesicles are small, hollow, gas filled protein structures that are found in several microbial planktonic microorganisms. They allow the positioning of the organism at the favorable depth for growth (By similarity). From Bacillus megaterium.
   4655..4714    +  CDS            gvpS (fragment): GVPS_BACME - Protein inferred from homology: Swiss-Prot protein existence level 3. Gas vesicles are small, hollow, gas filled protein structures that are found in several microbial planktonic microorganisms. They allow the positioning of the organism at the favorable depth for growth (By similarity). From Bacillus megaterium.
   4977..5276    +  CDS            gvpJ: GVPJ_BACME - Protein inferred from homology: Swiss-Prot protein existence level 3. Gas vesicles are small, hollow, gas filled protein structures that are found in several microbial planktonic microorganisms. They allow the positioning of the organism at the favorable depth for growth. This protein could be important for the shape determination of the gas vesicle. From Bacillus megaterium.
   5815..5934    -  CDS            ydeC (fragment): YDEC_BACSU - Protein predicted: Swiss-Prot protein existence level 4. From Bacillus subtilis (strain 168).
   5967..6016    +  CDS            SET1 (fragment): solubility-enhancement tag derived from T7 phage gene 10B
   6024..6071    +  terminator     T7 terminator: transcription terminator for bacteriophage T7 RNA polymerase
   6138..6229    +  promoter       AmpR promoter: bla
   6230..7087    +  CDS            bla: BLAT_ECOLX - Experimental evidence at protein level: Swiss-Prot protein existence level 1. TEM-type are the most prevalent beta-lactamases in enterobacteria; they hydrolyze the beta-lactam bond in susceptible beta-lactam antibiotics, thus conferring resistance to penicillins and cephalosporins. TEM-3 and TEM-4 are capable of hydrolyzing cefotaxime and ceftazidime. TEM-5 is capable of hydrolyzing ceftazidime. TEM-6 is capable of hydrolyzing ceftazidime and aztreonam. TEM-8/CAZ-2, TEM- 16/CAZ-7 and TEM-24/CAZ-6 are markedly active against ceftazidime. IRT- 4 shows resistance to beta-lactamase in
   7094..7133    +  terminator     fd terminator: central terminator from bacteriophage fd (Otsuka and Kunisawa, 1982)
   7164..7752    +  rep_origin     ori: high-copy-number ColE1/pMB1/pBR322/pUC origin of replication
>Addgene plasmid #216928 | pST39-Mega'-deltaGT | addgene full sequence | sequence record 445286 | Addgene NGS Result
AACGCCAGCAACGCGGCCTTTTTACGGTTCCTGGCCTTTTGCTGGCCTTTTGCTCACATGTTCTTTCCTG
CGTTATCCCCTGATTCTGTGGATAACCGTATTACCGCCTTTGAGTGAGCTGATACCGCTCGCCGCAGCCG
AACGACCGAGCGCAGCGAGTCAGTGAGCGAGGAAGCGGAAGAGCGCCTGATGCGGTATTTTCTCCTTACG
CATCTGTGCGGTATTTCACACCGCAATGGTGCACTCTCAGTACAATCTGCTCTGATGCCGCATAGTTAAG
CCAGTATACACTCCGCTATCGCTACGTGACTGGGTCATGGCTGCGCCCCGACACCCGCCAACACCCGCTG
ACGCGCCCTGACGGGCTTGTCTGCTCCCGGCATCCGCTTACAGACAAGCTGTGACCGTCTCCGGGAGCTG
CATGTGTCAGAGGTTTTCACCGTCATCACCGAAACGCGCGAGGCAGCTGCGGTAAAGCTCATCAGCGTGG
TCGTGAAGCGATTCACAGATGTCTGCCTGTTCATCCGCGTCCAGCTCGTTGAGTTTCTCCAGAAGCGTTA
ATGTCTGGCTTCTGATAAAGCGGGCCATGTTAAGGGCGGTTTTTTCCTGTTTGGTCACTGATGCCTCCGT
GTAAGGGGGATTTCTGTTCATGGGGTAATGATACCGATGAAACGAGAGAGGATGCTCACGATACGGGTTA
CTGATGATGAACATGCCCGGTTACTGGAACGTTGTGAGGGTAAACAACTGGCGGTATGGATGCGGCGGGA
CCAGAGAAAAATCACTCAGGGTCAATGCCAGCGCTTCGTTAATACAGATGTAGGTGTTGGCACCATGCAT
CGATCCCGCGAAATTAATACGACTCACTATAGGGAGACCACAACGGTTTCCCTCTAGAGATAGCTTAGCG
ATGTGAAAGAAGCTGGAGAAAACTTTCAAGAAAAAGTTTCTTCTTCAGACGATAAAGAGAAGTCAAAAAA
TAAGCGGAAAATAAAAGGCGTAAATCAGATTAAAAAAGCAACGGATATTAAAAGCTCTACTAAGATTAAA
AGTTCTAATGATATTAAATCATCTACAGATTTAAAAACAATGGGATCATAAGCGAAAGGAGAAATGAGAT
ATGTCTATTCAAAAAAGTACTAATAGTTCAAGTTTAGCAGAAGTCATTGACCGTATTTTAGATAAAGGAA
TTGTTATTGATGCTTTTGCAAGAGTTTCTGTTGTAGGAATTGAAATTTTAACGATTGAAGCGCGAGTGGT
TATTGCCAGTGTTGATACATGGTTACGCTATGCAGAAGCAGTAGGGCTTCTTCGTGACGACGTAGAAGAA
AACGGTCTTCCTGAACGTTCAAATTCAAGTGAAGGGCAGCCGCGTTTTAGTATTTAATATGAAGTGGTAT
GGAACCTTCCTTTTTTGAGGGTGGTTCCAGCTTTTAGATCTAACTATTGGAGGCTACTAAAAATGGAAAT
TAAAAAAATTATGCAAGCCGTGAACGACTTTTTCGGTGAACACGTAGCTCCTCCTCATAAAATTACCTCG
GTGGAAGCTACTGAAGATGAAGGTTGGAGAGTTATTGTTGAAGTCATTGAAGAACGAGAATATATGAAAA
AATACGCCAAAGATGAAATGCTCGGAACGTACGAGTGCTTTGTAAATAAAGAAAAAGAAGTCATTTCATT
CAAACGACTCGACGTCAGATATAGAAGCGCCATTGGCATTGAAGCATAAACGATAAGATGGCAGGAGGAA
CGTAAAAATGACCGTCTTAACAGACAAAAGGAAAAAAGGCAGTGGAGCTTTTATACAAGATGACGAGACA
AAAGAGGTTCTTTCAAGAGCGCTGAGCTATTTAAAATCCGGCTATTCCATTCATTTTACAGGTCCTGCCG
GCGGAGGCAAAACCTCTTTAGCGCGAGCGCTTGCTAAAAAGAGAAAGCGTCCTGTAATGCTGATGCACGG
GAATCACGAGCTCAACAACAAAGATTTAATTGGCGATTTTACGGGATACACGAGCAAAAAAGTAATCGAC
CAGTACGTTCGTTCTGTCTATAAAAAAGATGAACAGGTGAGTGAAAACTGGCAGGATGGCCGATTGCTTG
AAGCTGTAAAAAATGGCTATACGCTGATTTACGACGAATTTACTCGTTCTAAGCCTGCGACGAATAATAT
CTTTCTATCGATATTAGAAGAAGGCGTGCTGCCGCTGTATGGAGTAAAAATGACCGATCCTTTTGTGCGC
GTGCATCCCGATTTCCGCGTCATCTTCACAAGCAATCCAGCTGAGTATGCCGGCGTATATGATACGCAAG
ATGCGCTTCTCGACAGGTTAATTACCATGTTTATTGATTATAAAGACATCGACAGAGAGACAGCGATTTT
AACGGAGAAAACGGACGTAGAAGAAGATGAAGCGCGCACAATTGTAACGCTCGTAGCAAACGTGCGAAAC
CGCTCTGGAGACGAAAACAGCAGCGGACTTAGCCTGCGGGCTTCGCTTATGATCGCTACCCTTGCCACGC
AGCAAGACATTCCTATCGATGGAAGTGACGAAGATTTTCAAACGTTATGTATCGATATTTTGCATCATCC
GCTTACCAAATGTTTGGATGAAGAAAATGCAAAAAGCAAAGCCGAAAAAATCATTTTAGAAGAATGTAAG
AATATAGACACTGAAGAAAAGTAAAGGAGCTTGAAAACATGAGTGAAACAAACGAAACAGGTATTTATAT
TTTTAGCGCCATTCAAACGGATAAAGACGAAGAATTTGGCGCCGTGGAAGTAGAAGGAACAAAAGCTGAA
ACATTTTTGATTCGCTACAAAGACGCGGCTATGGTAGCAGCTGAAGTACCGATGAAAATTTATCATCCTA
ATCGCCAAAATTTATTAATGCATCAAAACGCAGTAGCAGCGATTATGGACAAGAACGATACGGTTATTCC
AATCAGCTTTGGGAATGTATTCAAATCAAAAGAAGACGTAAAAGTTCTTTTGGAAAACCTTTATCCGCAG
TTTGAAAAGCTGTTTCCAGCGATCAAAGGAAAAATTGAAGTCGGTTTAAAAGTAATTGGGAAAAAAGAAT
GGCTTGAGAAAAAAGTAAACGAAAATCCTGAACTTGAGAAAGTATCAGCATCCGTAAAAGGAAAATCAGA
AGCAGCCGGTTATTATGAGCGTATTCAACTTGGAGGAATGGCTCAAAAGATGTTTACTTCCCTGCAAAAA
GAAGTCAAGACAGATGTGTTTTCTCCGCTTGAAGAAGCAGCGGAAGCAGCAAAAGCAAATGAGCCAACGG
GCGAAACGATGCTTTTAAACGCGTCTTTCTTAATTAACCGAGAAGATGAAGCGAAGTTTGATGAAAAAGT
AAATGAAGCGCATGAAAACTGGAAAGACAAAGCCGATTTTCATTACAGCGGTCCTTGGCCTGCTTATAAT
TTTGTGAACATTCGCCTAAAAGTAGAAGAGAAATAACGAAATGAGGAATCCTAGATGGGAGAATTACTGT
ATTTATACGGTTTAATTCCAACAAAAGAAGCAGCAGCCATAGAGCCGTTTCCATCTTATAAGGGGTTTGA
CGGAGAACATTCACTGTACCCAATTGCGTTTGATCAGGTGACGGCTGTAGTTTCTAAGCTGGATGCTGAC
ACCTATTCAGAAAAAGTGATTCAAGAAAAAATGGAGCAGGATATGAGCTGGCTGCAGGAAAAAGCATTTC
ATCATCACGAAACGGTAGCCGCTTTGTACGAAGAATTTACGATCATTCCATTAAAATTTTGCACCATTTA
TAAAGGTGAAGAAAGTCTGCAGGCAGCTATTGAGATTAACAAAGAAAAGATAGAGAATTCACTGACGCTG
CTTCAAGGAAATGAAGAGTGGAATGTGAAAATTTACTGTGATGATACAGAGCTTAAAAAAGGAATCAGCG
AAACGAATGAAAGCGTGAAAGCGAAAAAACAAGAAATTAGTCACTTATCACCAGGAAGACAGTTTTTTGA
AAAGAAAAAAATAGATCAGCTGATTGAAAAAGAATTAGAGCTTCACAAAAACAAAGTGTGTGAAGAGATA
CATGACAAGCTAAAAGAATTATCGCTTTATGACTCTGTTAAAAAGAATTGGAGCAAAGACGTAACTGGCG
CAGCTGAACAGATGGCGTGGAACAGCGTGTTTCTTCTCCCGTCTCTGCAGATTACTAAGTTCGTAAACGA
AATAGAAGAGCTTCAGCAAAGGCTTGAAAATAAAGGCTGGAAGTTTGAAGTGACGGGACCATGGCCGCCC
TATCATTTCTCGAGCTTTGCGTAAAGTGAGGAATTAACATTATGTCTCTTAAACAATCCATGGAGAATAA
AGATATTGCTCTTATTGATATTTTAGATGTCATTTTAGATAAAGGAGTCGCCATTAAAGGAGACTTAATC
ATTTCCATAGCTGGCGTCGATTTAGTGTATTTGGATTTGCGGGTGCTTATTTCTTCGGTTGAAACGCTTG
TGCAAGCAAAAGAAGGAAATCACAAACCAATCACTTCTGAACAATTTGATAAACAAAAAGAAGAGCTGAT
GGACGCTACGGGCCAGCCTAGTAAGTGGACGAACCCTCTAGGTTCGTGACCCTTGCGAGCAGTCGTATGC
TTTCTCGAATTCCGAGCGGTTAAGCGTGACAGTCCAGGAGGAATTAATAGATGCAACCGGTCAGCCAAGC
AAATGGACGAATCCACTTGGATCCTGATCAAGCTGAACAAGGCTTAGCGCAGCTTGTGATGACAGTTATT
GAGCTATTGAGGCAAATCGTTGAACGTCATGCCATGAGGCGGGTGGAGGGTGGAACGTTGACGGACGAAC
AAATTGAAAACTTAGGAATTGCACTAATGAACTTAGAAGAAAAAATGGACGAGTTGAAAGAGGTGTTCGG
TCTGGATGCAGAAGATTTAAATATTGATCTTGGCCCGCTAGGCAGCCTGCTTTAAGCGGTCAGTAGGAGG
AACAGTATGGCAGTCGAACATAATATGCAGTCAAGTACGATTGTAGATGTGCTCGAAAAGATTTTGGATA
AAGGAGTCGTTATAGCGGGGGACATCACCGTAGGAATTGCAGATGTCGAGCTATTAACGATAAAGATCCG
CTTGATTGTGGCTTCGGTTGATAAGGCAAAAGAAATCGGCATGGACTGGTGGGAAAATGATCCGTATCTC
AGTTCAAAAGGAGCCAATAACAAAGCGCTCGAAGAAGAAAATAAAATGCTGCATGAGCGGTTAAAAACGC
TTGAAGAAAAAATAGAAACGAAACGTTAAAAACTGTACGCTACTTAAAAAATGGAGGGATTTACGACGTA
AAGGAGGAAAGAAAGACATGAGTACAGGCCCTTCTTTTTCAACTAAAGACAATACGCTTGAATACTTTGT
GAAAGCTTCTAATAAACACGGCTTTTCACTTGATATTTCATTAAATGTAAACGGCGCTGTGATTTCCGGT
ACCATGATTTCAGCAAAAGAATACTTTGATTACTTAAGCGAAACGTTTGAAGAAGGCAGTGAAGTGGCTC
AGGCGCTAAGCGAACAATTCTCTTTAGCAAGCGAAGCGAGCGAATCAAACGGAGAAGCAGAAGCCCATTT
TATTCATTTGAAAAATACAAAGATTTACTGTGGAGACAGTAAATCTACTCCTTCTAAAGGCAAAATCTTT
TGGAGAGGGAAAATAGCAGAAGTAGACGGGTTTTTCTTAGGAAAGATTTCTGATGCAAAATCAACGAGTA
AAAAGAGTTCATAAAAAACGGCGGGGTGATTGCCCCGCCGTTTTTTAGTGATGTGATGAGATGTGCAGCT
TCTTTTTTCGATACATGAGCGGAGTCATCTTCATTTCTTTTCGAAACTGATTAATAAAATAGCTTGTACT
ATTAAACCCTACTTGATAGGCGACTTCCGTCACATTTGCTTCTGCTTGCTGCAGTCCGGATTCGCGAACG
CGTCTCGAGAGATCCGGCTGCTAACAAAGCCCGAAAGGAAGCTGAGTTGGCTGCTGCCACCGCTGAGCAA
TAACTAGCATAACCCCTTGGGGCCTCTAAACGGGTCTTGAGGGGTTTTTTGCTGAAAGGAGGAACTATAT
CCGACTAGTAGCCCGCCTAATGAGCGGGCTTTTTTTTAATTCCCCTATTTGTTTATTTTTCTAAATACAT
TCAAATATGTATCCGCTCATGAGACAATAACCCTGATAAATGCTTCAATAATATTGAAAAAGGAAGAGTA
TGAGTATTCAACATTTCCGTGTCGCCCTTATTCCCTTTTTTGCGGCATTTTGCCTTCCTGTTTTTGCTCA
CCCAGAAACGCTCGTGAAAGTAAAAGACGCAGAGGACCAATTGGGGGCACGAGTGGGATACATAGAACTG
GACTTGAATAGCGGTAAAATCCTTGAGAGTTTTCGCCCTGAAGAGCGTTTTCCAATGATGAGCACTTTCA
AAGTTCTGCTATGTGGAGCAGTATTATCCCGTGTAGATGCGGGGCAAGAGCAACTCGGACGACGAATACA
CTATTCGCAGAATGACTTGGTTGAATACTCCCCAGTGACAGAAAAGCACCTTACGGACGGAATGACGGTA
AGAGAATTATGTAGTGCCGCCATAACGATGAGTGATAACACTGCGGCGAACTTACTTCTGACAACCATCG
GTGGACCGAAGGAATTAACCGCTTTTTTGCACAATATGGGAGACCATGTAACTCGCCTTGACCGTTGGGA
ACCAGAACTGAATGAAGCCATACCAAACGACGAGCGAGACACCACAATGCCTGCGGCAATGGCAACAACA
TTACGCAAACTATTAACTGGCGAACTACTTACTCTGGCTTCACGGCAACAATTAATAGACTGGCTTGAAG
CGGATAAAGTTGCAGGACCACTACTGCGTTCGGCACTTCCTGCTGGCTGGTTTATTGCTGATAAATCTGG
GGCAGGAGAGCGTGGTTCACGGGGTATCATTGCCGCACTTGGACCAGATGGTAAGCCTTCCCGTATCGTA
GTTATCTACACGACGGGTAGTCAGGCAACTATGGACGAACGAAATAGACAGATTGCTGAAATAGGGGCTT
CACTGATTAAGCATTGGTAAACCGATACAATTAAAGGCTCCTTTTGGAGCCTTTTTTTTTGGACGGACCG
GTAGAAAAGATCAAAGGATCTTCTTGAGATCCTTTTTTTCTGCGCGTAATCTGCTGCTTGCAAACAAAAA
AACCACCGCTACCAGCGGTGGTTTGTTTGCCGGATCAAGAGCTACCAACTCTTTTTCCGAAGGTAACTGG
CTTCAGCAGAGCGCAGATACCAAATACTGTCCTTCTAGTGTAGCCGTAGTTAGGCCACCACTTCAAGAAC
TCTGTAGCACCGCCTACATACCTCGCTCTGCTAATCCTGTTACCAGTGGCTGCTGCCAGTGGCGATAAGT
CGTGTCTTACCGGGTTGGACTCAAGACGATAGTTACCGGATAAGGCGCAGCGGTCGGGCTGAACGGGGGG
TTCGTGCACACAGCCCAGCTTGGAGCGAACGACCTACACCGAACTGAGATACCTACAGCGTGAGCTATGA
GAAAGCGCCACGCTTCCCGAAGGGAGAAAGGCGGACAGGTATCCGGTAAGCGGCAGGGTCGGAACAGGAG
AGCGCACGAGGGAGCTTCCAGGGGGAAACGCCTGGTATCTTTATAGTCCTGTCGGGTTTCGCCACCTCTG
ACTTGAGCGTCGATTTTTGTGATGCTCGTCAGGGGGGCGGAGCCTATGGAAA
